Addgene plasmid #109235: pTHSSe_31
Purpose: PUPsp1 GFP reporter
Depositing lab: Christopher Voigt. Depositing organization: Massachusetts Institute of Technology. Publication: Engineered promoters enable constant gene expression at any copy number in bacteria. Segall-Shapiro TH, Sontag ED, Voigt CA. Nat Biotechnol. 2018 Mar 19. pii: nbt.4111. doi: 10.1038/nbt.4111. PubMed 29553576.
Backbone
  Vector backbone: unknown
  Vector type: Bacterial Expression
Growth in bacteria
  Bacterial resistance: Ampicillin, 100 μg/mL
  Growth temperature: 37°C
  Growth strain: DH5alpha
  Copy number: Low Copy
Gene/Insert
  Gene/Insert name: sfGFP
  Species: Synthetic
  Promoter: PUPsp1
  Cloning method: Gibson Cloning
Terms and licenses: Academic/Nonprofit Terms; Industry Terms: Not Available to Industry
How to cite: pTHSSe_31 was a gift from Christopher Voigt (Addgene plasmid # 109235 ; http://n2t.net/addgene:109235 ; RRID:Addgene_109235)
