[The description below was written by a language model from this plasmid's Addgene catalogue record and pLannotate feature annotations shown in this document.]
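Description:
pTHSSe_31 is a 4,863 bp bacterial expression plasmid that serves as a fluorescent reporter for the synthetic promoter PUPsp1, driving superfolder GFP (sfGFP). The catalogue lists the backbone as unknown, but the feature table shows a pSC101 origin of replication together with the Rep101 (RepA) protein that this origin requires. This agrees with the recorded low copy number. Selection is by ampicillin through a β-lactamase (AmpR) gene with a partial match to its native promoter, followed by a lambda t0 terminator. The plasmid is maintained in E. coli DH5alpha.

The reporter cassette sits between BioBrick prefix and suffix sequences. The PUPsp1 promoter was not annotated by the automated feature caller, so its position is not given, though it presumably lies upstream of the first annotated element of the cassette. That element is the sTRSV hammerhead ribozyme, a self-cleaving RNA commonly used as an insulator: it cuts away promoter-derived 5' leader sequence so that translation of the downstream gene is less dependent on which promoter is used. The sfGFP coding sequence follows and is closed by a series of terminators (rrnB T1, T7Te, a his operon terminator and a further rrnB T1 fragment). Another putative terminator lies just upstream of the BioBrick prefix, which would help isolate the cassette from read-through transcription. A short fragment matching the Tn5 transposase is also annotated near AmpR and is probably a non-functional remnant.

The plasmid was assembled by Gibson cloning and comes from work on engineered promoters that hold gene expression constant across copy numbers in bacteria. The record supports its use for measuring PUPsp1 activity by GFP fluorescence in a low-copy context.
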