Features (pLannotate 1.2.2; 15 found; start..end, strand, type, name):
     73..122     +  misc_RNA       sTRSV HHRz: hammerhead ribozyme from the tobacco ringspot virus satellite RNA (Khvorova et al., 2003)
    165..878     +  CDS            Superfolder GFP: Superfolder GFP is a basic (constitutively fluorescent) green fluorescent protein published in 2005, derived from Aequorea victoria. It is reported to be a very rapidly-maturing weak dimer.
    898..969     +  terminator     rrnB T1 terminator: transcription terminator T1 from the E. coli rrnB gene
    985..1012    +  terminator     T7Te terminator: phage T7 early transcription terminator
   1019..1039    +  misc_feature   BioBrick suffix: universal suffix for all parts
   1040..1097    +  terminator     his operon terminator: This putative transcriptin terminator from the E. coli his operon has a 2-bp deletion introduced during synthesis. Its efficiency has not been determined.
   1191..1232    +  terminator     rrnB T1 terminator (fragment): Escherichia coli rrnB; transcription terminator T1 from the E. coli rrnB gene
   1769..2719    -  CDS            Rep101: RepA protein needed for replication with the pSC101 origin; rep101
   2767..2989    -  rep_origin     pSC101 ori: low-copy replication origin that requires the Rep101 protein
   3481..3575    -  terminator     lambda t0 terminator: transcription terminator from phage lambda
   3606..4466    -  CDS            AmpR: β-lactamase; bla; confers resistance to ampicillin, carbenicillin, and related antibiotics
   4467..4501    -  promoter       AmpR promoter (fragment): bla
   4533..4652    -  CDS            tnpA (fragment): TN5P_ECOLX - Also known as tnp. Experimental evidence at protein level: Swiss-Prot protein existence level 1. Mediates transposition of transposon Tn5 by a 'cut and paste' mechanism. First, the monomeric transposase binds the 19 bp inverted DNA repeats flanking the transposon. Then, dimerization of the DNA- bound transposase creates a synaptic DNA complex. After nicking of the first DNA strand, excision of the transposon proceeds through a series of intermediates. The transposase then mediates the insertion of the transposon at a new site by strand transfer. The activity of the wild- type tran
   4791..4834    -  terminator     bacterial terminator: putative bacterial transcription terminator
   4837..4858    +  misc_feature   BioBrick prefix: BioBrick prefix for parts that do not start with "ATG"
>Addgene plasmid #109235 | pTHSSe_31 | addgene full sequence | sequence record 210090 | Addgene NGS Result
GAAAATTTATCAAAAAGAGTATTGACTTATAACTCAACCTATAGGATACTTACAGCCATCGAGAGCTGCG
AGCTGTCACCGGATGTGCTTTCCGGTCTGATGAGTCCGTGAGGACGAAACAGCCTCTACAAATAATTTTG
TTTAATCACACAGGAAAGTACTAGATGAGCAAAGGAGAAGAACTTTTCACTGGAGTTGTCCCAATTCTTG
TTGAATTAGATGGTGATGTTAATGGGCACAAATTTTCTGTCCGTGGAGAGGGTGAAGGTGATGCTACAAA
CGGAAAACTCACCCTTAAATTTATTTGCACTACTGGAAAACTACCTGTTCCGTGGCCAACACTTGTCACT
ACTCTGACCTATGGTGTTCAATGCTTTTCCCGTTATCCGGATCACATGAAACGGCATGACTTTTTCAAGA
GTGCCATGCCCGAAGGTTATGTACAGGAACGCACTATATCTTTCAAAGATGACGGGACCTACAAGACGCG
TGCTGAAGTCAAGTTTGAAGGTGATACCCTTGTTAATCGTATCGAGTTAAAGGGTATTGATTTTAAAGAA
GATGGAAACATTCTTGGACACAAACTCGAGTACAACTTTAACTCACACAATGTATACATCACGGCAGACA
AACAAAAGAATGGAATCAAAGCTAACTTCAAAATTCGCCACAACGTTGAAGATGGTTCCGTTCAACTAGC
AGACCATTATCAACAAAATACTCCAATTGGCGATGGCCCTGTCCTTTTACCAGACAACCATTACCTGTCG
ACACAATCTGTCCTTTCGAAAGATCCCAACGAAAAGCGTGACCACATGGTCCTTCTTGAGTTTGTAACTG
CTGCTGGGATTACACATGGCATGGATGAGCTCTACAAATAATACTAGAGCCAGGCATCAAATAAAACGAA
AGGCTCAGTCGAAAGACTGGGCCTTTCGTTTTATCTGTTGTTTGTCGGTGAACGCTCTCTACTAGAGTCA
CACTGGCTCACCTTCGGGTGGGCCTTTCTGCGTTTATATACTAGTAGCGGCCGCTGCAGTCCGGCAAAAA
AGGGCAAGGTGTCACCACCCTGCCCTTTTTCTTTAAAACCGAAAAGATTACTTCGCGTTATGCAGGCTTC
CTCGCTCACTGACTCGCTGCGCTCGGTCGTTCGGCTGCGGCGAGCGGTATCAGCTCACTCAAAGGCGGTA
ATCTGTTGTTTGTCGGTGAACGCTCTCCTGAGTAGGACAAATCCGCCGCCCTAGACCTAGGGTACGGGTT
TTGCTGCCCGCAAACGGGCTGTTCTGGTGTTGCTAGTTTGTTATCAGAATCGCAGATCCGGCTTCAGCCG
GTTTGCCGGCTGAAAGCACTATTTCTTCCAGAATTGCCATGATTTTTCCCCACGGGAGGCGTCACTGGCT
CCCGTGTTGTCGGCAGCTTTGATTCGATAAGCAGCATCGCCTGTTTCAGGCTGTCTATGTGTGACTGTTG
AGCTGTAACAAGTTGTCTCAGGTGTTCAATTTCATGTTCTAGTTGCTTTGTTTTACTGGTTTCACCTGTT
CTATTAGGTGTTACATGCTGTTCATCTGTTACATTGTCGATCTGTTCATGGTGAACAGCTTTGAATGCAC
CAAAAACTCGTAAAAGCTCTGATGTATCTATCTTTTTTACACCGTTTTCATCTGTGCATATGGACAGTTT
TCCCTTTGATATGTAACGGTGAACAGTTGTTCTACTTTTGTTTGTTAGTCTTGATGCTTCACTGATAGAT
ACAAGAGCCATAAGAACCTCAGATCCTTCCGTATTTAGCCAGTATGTTCTCTAGTGTGGTTCGTTGTTTT
TGCGTGAGCCATGAGAACGAACCATTGAGATCATACTTACTTTGCATGTCACTCAAAAATTTTGCCTCAA
AACTGGTGATCTGAATTTTTGCAGTTAAAGCATCGTGTAGTGTTTTTCTTAGTCCGTTATGTAGGTAGGA
ATCTAATGTAATGGTTGTTGGTATTTTGTCACCATTCATTTTTATCTGGTTGTTCTCAAGTTCGGTTACG
AGATCCATTTGTCTATCTAGTTCAACTTGGAAAATCAACGTATCAGTCGGGCGGCCTCGCTTATCAACCA
CCAATTTCATATTGCTGTAAGTGTTTAAATCTTTACTTATTGGTTTCAAAACCCATTGGTTAAGCCTTTT
AAACTCATGGTAGTTATTTTCAAGCATTAACATGAACTTAAATTCATCAAGGCTAATCTCTATATTTGCC
TTGTGAGTTTTCTTTTGTGTTAGTTCTTTTAATAACCACTCATAAATCCTCATAGAGTATTTGTTTTCAA
AAGACTTAACATGTTCCAGATTATATTTTATGAATTTTTTTAACTGGAAAAGATAAGGCAATATCTCTTC
ACTAAAAACTAATTCTAATTTTTCGCTTGAGAACTTGGCATAGTTTGTCCACTGGAAAATCTCAAAGCCT
TTAACCAAAGGATTCCTGATTTCCACAGTTCTCGTCATCAGCTCTCTGGTTGCTTTAGCTAATACACCAT
AAGCATTTTCCCTACTGATGTTCATCATCTGAGCGTATTGGTTATAAGTGAACGATACCGTCCGTTCTTT
CCTTGTAGGGTTTTCAATCGTGGGGTTGAGTAGTGCCACACAGCATAAAATTAGCTTGGTTTCATGCTCC
GTTAAGTCATAGCGACTAATCGCTAGTTCATTTGCTTTGAAAACAACTAATTCAGACATACATCTCAATT
GGTCTAGGTGATTTTAATCACTATACCAATTGAGATGGGCTAGTCAATGATAATTACTAGTCCTTTTCCT
TTGAGTTGTGGGTATCTGTAAATTCTGCTAGACCTTTGCTGGAAAACTTGTAAATTCTGCTAGACCCTCT
GTAAATTCCGCTAGACCTTTGTGTGTTTTTTTTGTTTATATTCAAGTGGTTATAATTTATAGAATAAAGA
AAGAATAAAAAAAGATAAAAAGAATAGATCCCAGCCCTGTGTATAACTCACTACTTTAGTCAGTTCCGCA
GTATTACAAAAGGATGTCGCAAACGCTGTTTGCTCCTCTACAAAACAGACCTTAAAACCCTAAAGGCTTA
AGTAGCACCCTCGCAAGCTCGGGCAAATCGCTGAATATTCCTTTTGTCTCCGACCATCAGGCACCTGAGT
CGCTGTCTTTTTCGTGACATTCAGTTCGCTGCGCTCACGGCTCTGGCAGTGAATGGGGGTAAATGGCACT
ACAGGCGCCTTTTATGGATTCATGCAAGGAAACTACCCATAATACAAGAAAAGCCCGTCACGGGCTTCTC
AGGGCGTTTTATGGCGGGTCTGCTATGTGGTGCTATCTGACTTTTTGCTGTTCAGCAGTTCCTGCCCTCT
GATTTTCCAGTCTGACCACTTCGGATTATCCCGTGACAGGTCATTCAGACTGGCTAATGCACCCAGTAAG
GCAGCGGTATCATCAACAGGCTTACCCGTCTTACTGTCCCTAGTGCTTGGATTCTCACCAATAAAAAACG
CCCGGCGGCAACCGAGCGTTCTGAACAAATCCAGATGGAGTTCTGAGGTCATTACTGGATCTATCAACAG
GAGTCCAAGCGAGCTCTCGAACCCCAGAGTCCCGCTTACCAATGCTTAATCAGTGAGGCACCTATCTCAG
CGATCTGTCTATTTCGTTCATCCATAGTTGCCTGACTCCCCGTCGTGTAGATAACTACGATACGGGAGGG
CTTACCATCTGGCCCCAGTGCTGCAATGATACCGCGAGACCCACGCTCACCGGCTCCAGATTTATCAGCA
ATAAACCAGCCAGCCGGAAGGGCCGAGCGCAGAAGTGGTCCTGCAACTTTATCCGCCTCCATCCAGTCTA
TTAATTGTTGCCGGGAAGCTAGAGTAAGTAGTTCGCCAGTTAATAGTTTGCGCAACGTTGTTGCCATTGC
TACAGGCATCGTGGTGTCACGCTCGTCGTTTGGTATGGCTTCATTCAGCTCCGGTTCCCAACGATCAAGG
CGAGTTACATGATCCCCCATGTTGTGCAAAAAAGCGGTTAGCTCCTTCGGTCCTCCGATCGTTGTCAGAA
GTAAGTTGGCCGCAGTGTTATCACTCATGGTTATGGCAGCACTGCATAATTCTCTTACTGTCATGCCATC
CGTAAGATGCTTTTCTGTGACTGGTGAGTACTCAACCAAGTCATTCTGAGAATAGTGTATGCGGCGACCG
AGTTGCTCTTGCCCGGCGTCAATACGGGATAATACCGCGCCACATAGCAGAACTTTAAAAGTGCTCATCA
TTGGAAAACGTTCTTCGGGGCGAAAACTCTCAAGGATCTTACCGCTGTTGAGATCCAGTTCGATATAACC
CACTCGTGCACCCAACTGATCTTCAGCATCTTTTACTTTCACCAGCGTTTCTGGGTGAGCAAAAACAGGA
AGGCAAAATGCCGCAAAAAAGGGAATAAGGGCGACACGGAAATGTTGAATACTCATACTCTTCCTTTTTC
AATATTATTGAAGCATTTATCGCGAAACGATCCTCATCCTGTCTCTTGATCAGATCTTGATCCCCTGCGC
CATCAGATCCTTGGCGGCAAGAAAGCCATCCAGTTTACTTTGCAGGGCTTCCCAACCTTACCAGAGGGCG
CCCCAGCTGGCAATTCCGACGTCTAAGAAACCATTATTATCATGACATTAACCTATAAAAATAGGCGTAT
CACGAGGCCCTTTCGTCTTCACCTCGAGTGCCACCTGACGTCTAAGAAACCATTATTATCATGACATTAA
CCTATAAAAATAGGCGTATCACGAGGCAGAATTTCAGATAAAAAAAATCCTTAGCTTTCGCTAAGGATGA
TTTCTGGAATTCGCGGCCGCTTCTAGAGATCCC
